Addgene plasmid #204693: pcDNA5-FRT/TO-mNeonGreen-NUT
Purpose: This plasmid allows for inducible expression of full-length NUT tagged with mNeonGreen, in mammalian cells.
Depositing lab: Michael Rosen. Publication: Molecular features driving condensate formation and gene expression by the BRD4-NUT fusion oncoprotein are overlapping but distinct. Kosno M, Currie SL, Kumar A, Xing C, Rosen MK. Sci Rep. 2023 Jul 24;13(1):11907. doi: 10.1038/s41598-023-39102-9. PubMed 37488172.
Backbone
  Vector backbone: pcDNA5
  Backbone manufacturer: Thermo Fisher Scientific
  Backbone size w/o insert (bp): 5160
  Vector type: Mammalian Expression
Growth in bacteria
  Bacterial resistance: Ampicillin, 100 μg/mL
  Growth temperature: 37°C
  Growth strain: DH5alpha
  Copy number: High Copy
Gene/Insert
  Gene/Insert name: NUT
  Species: H. sapiens (human)
  Insert size (bp): 4146
  Mutation: n/a
  Entrez Gene: NUTM1 (a.k.a. C15orf55, FAM22H, NUT)
  Promoter: CMV
  Tag / fusion protein: mNeonGreen (N terminal on insert)
  Cloning method: Restriction Enzyme; 5′ cloning site EcoRV (not destroyed); 3′ cloning site XhoI (not destroyed)
  Sequencing primers: 5′ CCATAGAAGACACCGGGACCGATCC; 3′ TAGAAGGCACAGTCGAGG
Resource information
  A portion of this plasmid was derived from a plasmid made by: purchased from Dharmacon
Terms and licenses: Academic/Nonprofit Terms; Industry Terms: Not Available to Industry
Depositor comments: NLS, mNeonGreen / All our plasmids are pcDNA5-FRT/TO and are used in a co-transfection with Flp recombinase expression vector, pOG44.
How to cite: pcDNA5-FRT/TO-mNeonGreen-NUT was a gift from Michael Rosen (Addgene plasmid # 204693 ; http://n2t.net/addgene:204693 ; RRID:Addgene_204693)
