[The description below was written by a language model from this plasmid's Addgene catalogue record and pLannotate feature annotations shown in this document.]
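Description:
pcDNA5-FRT/TO-mNeonGreen-NUT is a mammalian expression plasmid built on the pcDNA5/FRT/TO backbone and designed for tetracycline-inducible expression of full-length human NUT (NUTM1) fused at its N terminus to the green/yellow fluorescent protein mNeonGreen. It is propagated in E. coli as a high-copy plasmid through a ColE1/pUC-type origin and selected with ampicillin via the β-lactamase gene and its own promoter. The sequenced construct is about 9.3 kb. The annotation also picks up short backbone remnants (fragments of f1 ori, bom, lac promoter/operator and ble) that have no role in the expression design.

The expression cassette is driven by the CMV enhancer and immediate-early promoter. This is followed directly by two short elements that the software labels as tet-operator-containing promoter fragments; they correspond to the tandem tet operator sites of the "TO" design. In cells expressing the Tet repressor, transcription is held off until tetracycline or doxycycline is added. The mNeonGreen and NUTM1 coding sequences follow in the same orientation and terminate at a bovine growth hormone polyadenylation signal. The depositor also notes a nuclear localization signal, although this is not separately annotated.

Downstream lies an FRT site immediately ahead of a hygromycin resistance gene with an SV40 poly(A) signal and no annotated promoter directly upstream of it. In this vector system the gene becomes expressed only after Flp-mediated integration at a genomic FRT site. The depositor states that the plasmid is co-transfected with the Flp recombinase vector pOG44, which produces isogenic, single-site stable lines under hygromycin selection. The associated work concerns condensate formation and gene expression by the BRD4-NUT fusion oncoprotein, so this construct allows NUT alone to be imaged and tested.
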