Features (pLannotate 1.2.2; 22 found; start..end, strand, type, name):
     28..80      -  misc_feature   bom (fragment): basis of mobility region from pBR322
    235..614     +  enhancer       CMV enhancer: human cytomegalovirus immediate early enhancer
    615..818     +  promoter       CMV promoter: human cytomegalovirus (CMV) immediate early promoter
    820..839     +  promoter       PLtetO-1 promoter (fragment): modified phage lambda PL promoter with tet operator sites (Lutz and Bujard, 1997)
    841..860     +  promoter       PLtetO-1 promoter (fragment): modified phage lambda PL promoter with tet operator sites (Lutz and Bujard, 1997)
    868..901     +  promoter       TRE3GV promoter (fragment): 3rd-generation Tet-responsive promoter that can be activated by binding of Tet-On® 3G, optimized for retroviral and lentiviral vectors
   1088..1792    +  CDS            mNeonGreen: mNeonGreen is a basic (constitutively fluorescent) green/yellow fluorescent protein published in 2013, derived from Branchiostoma lanceolatum. It is reported to be a very rapidly-maturing monomer with moderate acid sensitivity.
   1817..5197    +  CDS            NUTM1: NUTM1_HUMAN - Also known as C15orf55, NUT. Experimental evidence at protein level: Swiss-Prot protein existence level 1. Plays a role in the regulation of proliferation. Regulates TERT expression by modulating SP1 binding to TERT promoter binding sites. From Homo sapiens (Human).
   5264..5488    +  polyA_signal   bGH poly(A) signal: bovine growth hormone polyadenylation signal
   5492..5513    +  promoter       SV40 promoter (fragment): SV40 enhancer and early promoter
   5534..5767    +  rep_origin     f1 ori (fragment) (sequence partly withheld): f1 bacteriophage origin of replication; arrow indicates direction of (+) strand synthesis
   5772..5819    +  protein_bind   FRT: FLP-mediated recombination occurs in the 8-bp core sequence TCTAGAAA (Turan and Bode, 2011). FLP recombinase from the Saccharomyces cerevisiae 2μ plasmid
   5827..6849    +  CDS            HygR: aminoglycoside phosphotransferase from E. coli; aph(4)-Ia; confers resistance to hygromycin
   6859..6984    +  CDS            ble (fragment): BLE_KLEPN - Experimental evidence at protein level: Swiss-Prot protein existence level 1. Binding protein with a strong affinity to the bleomycin family of antibiotics. Binds to CL990; an antimitotic-antibiotic compound. From Klebsiella pneumoniae.
   6979..7100    +  polyA_signal   SV40 poly(A) signal: SV40 polyadenylation signal
   7173..7189    -  protein_bind   lac operator: The lac repressor binds to the lac operator to inhibit transcription in E. coli. This inhibition can be relieved by adding lactose or isopropyl-β-D-thiogalactopyranoside (IPTG). lac repressor encoded by lacI
   7197..7227    -  promoter       lac promoter: promoter for the E. coli lac operon
   7242..7263    -  protein_bind   CAP binding site: CAP binding activates transcription in the presence of cAMP. E. coli catabolite activator protein
   7276..7368    -  CDS            lacI (fragment): lac repressor; lacI; The lac repressor binds to the lac operator to inhibit transcription in E. coli. This inhibition can be relieved by adding lactose or isopropyl-β-D-thiogalactopyranoside (IPTG).
   7551..8139    -  rep_origin     ori: high-copy-number ColE1/pMB1/pBR322/pUC origin of replication
   8310..9170    -  CDS            AmpR: β-lactamase; bla; confers resistance to ampicillin, carbenicillin, and related antibiotics
   9171..9275    -  promoter       AmpR promoter: bla
>Addgene plasmid #204693 | pcDNA5-FRT/TO-mNeonGreen-NUT | addgene full sequence | sequence record 404993 | Addgene NGS Result
GACGGATCGGGAGATCTCCCGATCCCCTATGGTGCACTCTCAGTACAATCTGCTCTGATGCCGCATAGTT
AAGCCAGTATCTGCTCCCTGCTTGTGTGTTGGAGGTCGCTGAGTAGTGCGCGAGCAAAATTTAAGCTACA
ACAAGGCAAGGCTTGACCGACAATTGCATGAAGAATCTGCTTAGGGTTAGGCGTTTTGCGCTGCTTCGCG
ATGTACGGGCCAGATATACGCGTTGACATTGATTATTGACTAGTTATTAATAGTAATCAATTACGGGGTC
ATTAGTTCATAGCCCATATATGGAGTTCCGCGTTACATAACTTACGGTAAATGGCCCGCCTGGCTGACCG
CCCAACGACCCCCGCCCATTGACGTCAATAATGACGTATGTTCCCATAGTAACGCCAATAGGGACTTTCC
ATTGACGTCAATGGGTGGAGTATTTACGGTAAACTGCCCACTTGGCAGTACATCAAGTGTATCATATGCC
AAGTACGCCCCCTATTGACGTCAATGACGGTAAATGGCCCGCCTGGCATTATGCCCAGTACATGACCTTA
TGGGACTTTCCTACTTGGCAGTACATCTACGTATTAGTCATCGCTATTACCATGGTGATGCGGTTTTGGC
AGTACATCAATGGGCGTGGATAGCGGTTTGACTCACGGGGATTTCCAAGTCTCCACCCCATTGACGTCAA
TGGGAGTTTGTTTTGGCACCAAAATCAACGGGACTTTCCAAAATGTCGTAACAACTCCGCCCCATTGACG
CAAATGGGCGGTAGGCGTGTACGGTGGGAGGTCTATATAAGCAGAGCTCTCCCTATCAGTGATAGAGATC
TCCCTATCAGTGATAGAGATCGTCGACGAGCTCGTTTAGTGAACCGTCAGATCGCCTGGAGACGCCATCC
ACGCTGTTTTGACCTCCATAGAAGACACCGGGACCGATCCAGCCTCCGGACTCTAGCGTTTAAACTTAAG
CTTGGTACCGAGCTCGGATCCACTAGTCCAGTGTGGTGGAATTCTGCAGATATCCAGCACAGTGGCGGCC
GATGGGACCGGCTGCCAAGCGCGTGAAACTCGATGGCGTGAGCAAGGGCGAGGAGGATAACATGGCCTCT
CTCCCAGCGACACATGAGTTACACATCTTTGGCTCCATCAACGGTGTGGACTTTGACATGGTGGGTCAGG
GCACCGGCAATCCAAATGATGGTTATGAGGAGTTAAACCTGAAGTCCACCAAGGGTGACCTCCAGTTCTC
CCCCTGGATTCTGGTCCCTCATATCGGGTATGGCTTCCATCAGTACCTGCCCTACCCTGACGGGATGTCG
CCTTTCCAGGCCGCAATGGTAGATGGCTCCGGATACCAAGTCCATCGCACAATGCAGTTTGAAGATGGTG
CCTCCCTTACTGTTAACTACCGCTACACCTACGAGGGAAGCCACATCAAAGGAGAGGCCCAGGTGAAGGG
GACTGGTTTCCCTGCTGACGGTCCTGTGATGACCAACTCGCTGACCGCTGCGGACTGGTGCAGGTCGAAG
AAGACTTACCCCAACGACAAAACCATCATCAGTACCTTTAAGTGGAGTTACACCACTGGAAATGGCAAGC
GCTACCGGAGCACTGCGCGGACCACCTACACCTTTGCCAAGCCAATGGCGGCTAACTATCTGAAGAACCA
GCCGATGTACGTGTTCCGTAAGACGGAACTCAAGCACTCCAAGACCGAACTCAACTTCAAGGAGTGGCAA
AAGGCCTTTACCGATGTGATGGGCATGGACGAGCTGTACAAGGGCGGCTCGTACGAGGGGTCGAGCGCAT
CTGCATTGCCGGGACCGGATATGAGCATGAAACCTAGTGCCGCCCTGTCTCCATCCCCTGCACTTCCCTT
TCTCCCACCAACTTCTGACCCACCAGACCACCCACCCAGGGAGCCACCTCCACAGCCCATCATGCCTTCA
GTATTCTCTCCAGACAACCCTCTGATGCTCTCTGCTTTCCCCAGCTCACTGTTGGTGACAGGGGACGGGG
GCCCTTGCCTCAGTGGGGCTGGGGCTGGCAAGGTCATTGTCAAAGTCAAGACAGAAGGGGGGTCAGCTGA
GCCCTCTCAAACTCAGAACTTTATCCTTACTCAGACTGCCCTCAATTCGACTGCCCCGGGCACTCCCTGT
GGAGGCCTTGAGGGTCCTGCACCTCCATTTGTGACAGCATCTAATGTGAAGACCATTCTGCCCTCTAAGG
CTGTTGGTGTCAGCCAGGAGGGTCCTCCAGGCCTTCCGCCTCAGCCTCCACCACCAGTTGCTCAACTGGT
CCCCATTGTGCCCCTGGAAAAAGCTTGGCCAGGGCCACATGGGACAACCGGGGAAGGAGGTCCTGTGGCC
ACTCTATCCAAGCCTTCCCTAGGTGACCGCTCCAAAATTTCCAAGGACGTTTATGAGAACTTCCGTCAGT
GGCAGCGTTACAAAGCCTTGGCCCGGAGGCACCTATCCCAGAGTCCTGACACAGAAGCTCTTTCCTGTTT
TCTTATCCCAGTGCTTCGTTCCCTGGCCCGGCTGAAGCCCACTATGACCCTGGAGGAGGGACTGCCATTG
GCTGTGCAGGAGTGGGAGCACACCAGCAACTTTGACCGGATGATCTTTTATGAGATGGCAGAAAGGTTCA
TGGAGTTTGAGGCTGAGGAGATGCAGATTCAGAACACACAGCTGATGAATGGGTCTCAGGGCCTGTCTCC
TGCAACCCCTTTGAAACTTGATCCTCTAGGGCCCCTGGCCTCTGAGGTTTGCCAGCAGCCAGTGTACATT
CCGAAGAAGGCAGCCTCCAAGACACGGGCCCCCCGCCGGCGTCAGCGTAAAGCCCAGAGACCTCCTGCTC
CTGAGGCACCCAAGGAGATCCCACCAGAAGCTGTGAAGGAGTATGTTGACATCATGGAATGGCTGGTGGG
GACTCACTTGGCCACTGGGGAGTCAGATGGAAAACAAGAGGAAGAAGGGCAGCAGCAGGAGGAGGAAGGG
ATGTATCCAGATCCAGGTCTCCTGAGCTACATCAATGAGCTGTGTTCTCAGAAGGTCTTTGTCTCCAAGG
TGGAGGCTGTCATTCACCCTCAATTTCTGGCAGATCTGCTGTCCCCAGAAAAACAGAGAGATCCCTTGGC
CTTAATTGAGGAGCTAGAGCAAGAAGAAGGACTCACTCTTGCCCAGCTGGTCCAGAAGCGACTCATGGCC
TTGGAAGAGGAGGAAGATGCAGAGGCGCCTCCAAGTTTCAGTGGCGCTCAGTTGGACTCAAGTCCTTCTG
GTTCTGTTGAGGATGAAGATGGGGATGGGCGGCTTCGGCCCTCACCTGGGCTTCAGGGGGCTGGGGGCGC
CGCTTGCCTTGGAAAGGTTTCTTCTTCAGGAAAACGGGCAAGAGAAGTGCATGGTGGGCAGGAGCAAGCC
CTAGATAGCCCCAGAGGGATGCACAGGGATGGGAACACTCTGCCATCCCCCAGCAGCTGGGACCTGCAGC
CAGAACTTGCAGCTCCACAGGGAACTCCGGGACCCTTGGGTGTGGAGAGGAGAGGGTCTGGGAAGGTTAT
AAACCAGGTATCTCTACATCAGGATGGCCATCTAGGAGGCGCTGGGCCTCCTGGGCACTGCCTGGTGGCT
GATAGGACTTCAGAGGCTCTGCCCCTTTGTTGGCAGGGAGGCTTCCAGCCTGAGAGCACTCCCAGTTTGG
ATGCTGGACTTGCAGAGCTGGCTCCTCTGCAAGGACAAGGGTTAGAAAAGCAAGTCCTGGGATTGCAGAA
AGGACAACAAACAGGGGGTCGTGGAGTGCTTCCTCAAGGGAAGGAGCCTTTAGCAGTGCCCTGGGAAGGC
TCTTCAGGAGCCATGTGGGGAGATGACAGAGGTACCCCCATGGCTCAGAGTTATGATCAGAATCCTTCCC
CTAGAGCAGCTGGGGAGAGGGACGATGTCTGTCTCAGCCCAGGAGTTTGGCTGAGCAGTGAGATGGATGC
TGTAGGCTTGGAGCTGCCTGTACAAATAGAGGAGGTCATAGAGAGCTTCCAAGTTGAGAAGTGTGTAACT
GAGTATCAGGAAGGCTGCCAGGGACTGGGCTCCAGGGGCAACATTTCCCTGGGTCCTGGAGAAACCCTAG
TACCTGGGGATACGGAGAGCAGTGTGATTCCCTGTGGAGGCACAGTTGCGGCAGCTGCCCTAGAAAAGAG
AAACTATTGCAGCTTGCCAGGACCTTTGAGGGCCAACAGCCCACCCTTGAGGTCCAAAGAAAATCAAGAA
CAGAGCTGTGAAACCGTAGGGCATCCCAGTGATCTGTGGGCAGAAGGTTGCTTCCCATTGCTAGAAAGTG
GTGATTCCACACTGGGGTCTTCCAAAGAAACCCTTCCACCCACATGCCAAGGCAATCTCCTTATCATGGG
GACTGAGGATGCCTCCTCCTTGCCTGAAGCCAGCCAAGAGGCAGGGAGCAGAGGCAATTCCTTTTCTCCT
CTGTTGGAAACCATAGAACCTGTCAACATACTAGATGTTAAAGATGACTGTGGCCTCCAACTAAGGGTCA
GCGAGGACACCTGCCCACTGAATGTTCATTCTTATGACCCCCAAGGAGAAGGCAGGGTGGATCCTGATCT
GTCCAAGCCTAAAAACCTTGCTCCTTTACAAGAGAGTCAGGAGTCTTACACAACTGGGACTCCCAAAGCA
ACATCTTCTCACCAGGGCCTTGGAAGCACTTTGCCTAGAAGGGGAACCAGGAATGCCATAGTTCCGAGAG
AAACTTCTGTTAGTAAAACACACAGGTCAGCAGACAGGGCCAAAGGAAAGGAGAAAAAGAAAAAGGAAGC
AGAGGAAGAGGATGAGGAACTCTCCAACTTTGCTTACCTCTTGGCCTCTAAACTTAGCCTCTCACCAAGG
GAGCATCCCCTCAGTCCTCACCATGCCTCAGGAGGTCAGGGCAGCCAGAGAGCATCCCACCTGCTCCCTG
CTGGAGCAAAAGGCCCCAGCAAACTTCCATATCCTGTTGCCAAGTCTGGGAAGCGAGCTCTAGCTGGAGG
TCCAGCCCCTACTGAAAAGACACCCCACTCAGGAGCTCAACTTGGGGTCCCCAGGGAGAAACCCCTAGCT
CTGGGAGTAGTTCGACCCTCACAGCCTCGTAAAAGGCGGTGTGACAGTTTTGTCACGGGCAGAAGGAAGA
AACGACGTCGTAGCCAGGGCTCGACCTGATCATAGTGAGGCTCGAGTCTAGAGGGCCCGTTTAAACCCGC
TGATCAGCCTCGACTGTGCCTTCTAGTTGCCAGCCATCTGTTGTTTGCCCCTCCCCCGTGCCTTCCTTGA
CCCTGGAAGGTGCCACTCCCACTGTCCTTTCCTAATAAAATGAGGAAATTGCATCGCATTGTCTGAGTAG
GTGTCATTCTATTCTGGGGGGTGGGGTGGGGCAGGACAGCAAGGGGGAGGATTGGGAAGACAATAGCAGG
CATGCTGGGGATGCGGTGGGCTCTATGGCTTCTGAGGCGGAAAGAACCAGCTGGGGCTCTAGGGGGTATC
CCC
[124 nt withheld, positions 5534-5657]
C
[91 nt withheld, positions 5659-5749]
AGGGTGATGGTTCACGTACCTAGAAGTTCCTATTCCGAAGTTCCTATTCTCTAGAAAGTATAGGAACTTC
CTTGGCCAAAAAGCCTGAACTCACCGCGACGTCTGTCGAGAAGTTTCTGATCGAAAAGTTCGACAGCGTC
TCCGACCTGATGCAGCTCTCGGAGGGCGAAGAATCTCGTGCTTTCAGCTTCGATGTAGGAGGGCGTGGAT
ATGTCCTGCGGGTAAATAGCTGCGCCGATGGTTTCTACAAAGATCGTTATGTTTATCGGCACTTTGCATC
GGCCGCGCTCCCGATTCCGGAAGTGCTTGACATTGGGGAATTCAGCGAGAGCCTGACCTATTGCATCTCC
CGCCGTGCACAGGGTGTCACGTTGCAAGACCTGCCTGAAACCGAACTGCCCGCTGTTCTGCAGCCGGTCG
CGGAGGCCATGGATGCGATCGCTGCGGCCGATCTTAGCCAGACGAGCGGGTTCGGCCCATTCGGACCGCA
AGGAATCGGTCAATACACTACATGGCGTGATTTCATATGCGCGATTGCTGATCCCCATGTGTATCACTGG
CAAACTGTGATGGACGACACCGTCAGTGCGTCCGTCGCGCAGGCTCTCGATGAGCTGATGCTTTGGGCCG
AGGACTGCCCCGAAGTCCGGCACCTCGTGCACGCGGATTTCGGCTCCAACAATGTCCTGACGGACAATGG
CCGCATAACAGCGGTCATTGACTGGAGCGAGGCGATGTTCGGGGATTCCCAATACGAGGTCGCCAACATC
TTCTTCTGGAGGCCGTGGTTGGCTTGTATGGAGCAGCAGACGCGCTACTTCGAGCGGAGGCATCCGGAGC
TTGCAGGATCGCCGCGGCTCCGGGCGTATATGCTCCGCATTGGTCTTGACCAACTCTATCAGAGCTTGGT
TGACGGCAATTTCGATGATGCAGCTTGGGCGCAGGGTCGATGCGACGCAATCGTCCGATCCGGAGCCGGG
ACTGTCGGGCGTACACAAATCGCCCGCAGAAGCGCGGCCGTCTGGACCGATGGCTGTGTAGAAGTACTCG
CCGATAGTGGAAACCGACGCCCCAGCACTCGTCCGAGGGCAAAGGAATAGCACGTACTACGAGATTTCGA
TTCCACCGCCGCCTTCTATGAAAGGTTGGGCTTCGGAATCGTTTTCCGGGACGCCGGCTGGATGATCCTC
CAGCGCGGGGATCTCATGCTGGAGTTCTTCGCCCACCCCAACTTGTTTATTGCAGCTTATAATGGTTACA
AATAAAGCAATAGCATCACAAATTTCACAAATAAAGCATTTTTTTCACTGCATTCTAGTTGTGGTTTGTC
CAAACTCATCAATGTATCTTATCATGTCTGTATACCGTCGACCTCTAGCTAGAGCTTGGCGTAATCATGG
TCATAGCTGTTTCCTGTGTGAAATTGTTATCCGCTCACAATTCCACACAACATACGAGCCGGAAGCATAA
AGTGTAAAGCCTGGGGTGCCTAATGAGTGAGCTAACTCACATTAATTGCGTTGCGCTCACTGCCCGCTTT
CCAGTCGGGAAACCTGTCGTGCCAGCTGCATTAATGAATCGGCCAACGCGCGGGGAGAGGCGGTTTGCGT
ATTGGGCGCTCTTCCGCTTCCTCGCTCACTGACTCGCTGCGCTCGGTCGTTCGGCTGCGGCGAGCGGTAT
CAGCTCACTCAAAGGCGGTAATACGGTTATCCACAGAATCAGGGGATAACGCAGGAAAGAACATGTGAGC
AAAAGGCCAGCAAAAGGCCAGGAACCGTAAAAAGGCCGCGTTGCTGGCGTTTTTCCATAGGCTCCGCCCC
CCTGACGAGCATCACAAAAATCGACGCTCAAGTCAGAGGTGGCGAAACCCGACAGGACTATAAAGATACC
AGGCGTTTCCCCCTGGAAGCTCCCTCGTGCGCTCTCCTGTTCCGACCCTGCCGCTTACCGGATACCTGTC
CGCCTTTCTCCCTTCGGGAAGCGTGGCGCTTTCTCATAGCTCACGCTGTAGGTATCTCAGTTCGGTGTAG
GTCGTTCGCTCCAAGCTGGGCTGTGTGCACGAACCCCCCGTTCAGCCCGACCGCTGCGCCTTATCCGGTA
ACTATCGTCTTGAGTCCAACCCGGTAAGACACGACTTATCGCCACTGGCAGCAGCCACTGGTAACAGGAT
TAGCAGAGCGAGGTATGTAGGCGGTGCTACAGAGTTCTTGAAGTGGTGGCCTAACTACGGCTACACTAGA
AGAACAGTATTTGGTATCTGCGCTCTGCTGAAGCCAGTTACCTTCGGAAAAAGAGTTGGTAGCTCTTGAT
CCGGCAAACAAACCACCGCTGGTAGCGGTGGTTTTTTTGTTTGCAAGCAGCAGATTACGCGCAGAAAAAA
AGGATCTCAAGAAGATCCTTTGATCTTTTCTACGGGGTCTGACGCTCAGTGGAACGAAAACTCACGTTAA
GGGATTTTGGTCATGAGATTATCAAAAAGGATCTTCACCTAGATCCTTTTAAATTAAAAATGAAGTTTTA
AATCAATCTAAAGTATATATGAGTAAACTTGGTCTGACAGTTACCAATGCTTAATCAGTGAGGCACCTAT
CTCAGCGATCTGTCTATTTCGTTCATCCATAGTTGCCTGACTCCCCGTCGTGTAGATAACTACGATACGG
GAGGGCTTACCATCTGGCCCCAGTGCTGCAATGATACCGCGAGACCCACGCTCACCGGCTCCAGATTTAT
CAGCAATAAACCAGCCAGCCGGAAGGGCCGAGCGCAGAAGTGGTCCTGCAACTTTATCCGCCTCCATCCA
GTCTATTAATTGTTGCCGGGAAGCTAGAGTAAGTAGTTCGCCAGTTAATAGTTTGCGCAACGTTGTTGCC
ATTGCTACAGGCATCGTGGTGTCACGCTCGTCGTTTGGTATGGCTTCATTCAGCTCCGGTTCCCAACGAT
CAAGGCGAGTTACATGATCCCCCATGTTGTGCAAAAAAGCGGTTAGCTCCTTCGGTCCTCCGATCGTTGT
CAGAAGTAAGTTGGCCGCAGTGTTATCACTCATGGTTATGGCAGCACTGCATAATTCTCTTACTGTCATG
CCATCCGTAAGATGCTTTTCTGTGACTGGTGAGTACTCAACCAAGTCATTCTGAGAATAGTGTATGCGGC
GACCGAGTTGCTCTTGCCCGGCGTCAATACGGGATAATACCGCGCCACATAGCAGAACTTTAAAAGTGCT
CATCATTGGAAAACGTTCTTCGGGGCGAAAACTCTCAAGGATCTTACCGCTGTTGAGATCCAGTTCGATG
TAACCCACTCGTGCACCCAACTGATCTTCAGCATCTTTTACTTTCACCAGCGTTTCTGGGTGAGCAAAAA
CAGGAAGGCAAAATGCCGCAAAAAAGGGAATAAGGGCGACACGGAAATGTTGAATACTCATACTCTTCCT
TTTTCAATATTATTGAAGCATTTATCAGGGTTATTGTCTCATGAGCGGATACATATTTGAATGTATTTAG
AAAAATAAACAAATAGGGGTTCCGCGCACATTTCCCCGAAAAGTGCCACCTGACGTC
