>Addgene plasmid #204693 | pcDNA5-FRT/TO-mNeonGreen-NUT | depositor partial sequence | sequence record 402663 | pcDNA5-FRT/TO-mNeonGreen-NUT sequence 4200 bps
GATATCCAGCACAGTGGCGGCCGATGGGACCGGCTGCCAAGCGCGTGAAACTCGATGGCGTGAGCAAGGG
CGAGGAGGATAACATGGCCTCTCTCCCAGCGACACATGAGTTACACATCTTTGGCTCCATCAACGGTGTG
GACTTTGACATGGTGGGTCAGGGCACCGGCAATCCAAATGATGGTTATGAGGAGTTAAACCTGAAGTCCA
CCAAGGGTGACCTCCAGTTCTCCCCCTGGATTCTGGTCCCTCATATCGGGTATGGCTTCCATCAGTACCT
GCCCTACCCTGACGGGATGTCGCCTTTCCAGGCCGCAATGGTAGATGGCTCCGGATACCAAGTCCATCGC
ACAATGCAGTTTGAAGATGGTGCCTCCCTTACTGTTAACTACCGCTACACCTACGAGGGAAGCCACATCA
AAGGAGAGGCCCAGGTGAAGGGGACTGGTTTCCCTGCTGACGGTCCTGTGATGACCAACTCGCTGACCGC
TGCGGACTGGTGCAGGTCGAAGAAGACTTACCCCAACGACAAAACCATCATCAGTACCTTTAAGTGGAGT
TACACCACTGGAAATGGCAAGCGCTACCGGAGCACTGCGCGGACCACCTACACCTTTGCCAAGCCAATGG
CGGCTAACTATCTGAAGAACCAGCCGATGTACGTGTTCCGTAAGACGGAACTCAAGCACTCCAAGACCGA
ACTCAACTTCAAGGAGTGGCAAAAGGCCTTTACCGATGTGATGGGCATGGACGAGCTGTACAAGGGCGGC
TCGTACGAGGGGTCGAGCGCATCTGCATTGCCGGGACCGGATATGAGCATGAAACCTAGTGCCGCCCTGT
CTCCATCCCCTGCACTTCCCTTTCTCCCACCAACTTCTGACCCACCAGACCACCCACCCAGGGAGCCACC
TCCACAGCCCATCATGCCTTCAGTATTCTCTCCAGACAACCCTCTGATGCTCTCTGCTTTCCCCAGCTCA
CTGTTGGTGACAGGGGACGGGGGCCCTTGCCTCAGTGGGGCTGGGGCTGGCAAGGTCATTGTCAAAGTCA
AGACAGAAGGGGGGTCAGCTGAGCCCTCTCAAACTCAGAACTTTATCCTTACTCAGACTGCCCTCAATTC
GACTGCCCCGGGCACTCCCTGTGGAGGCCTTGAGGGTCCTGCACCTCCATTTGTGACAGCATCTAATGTG
AAGACCATTCTGCCCTCTAAGGCTGTTGGTGTCAGCCAGGAGGGTCCTCCAGGCCTTCCGCCTCAGCCTC
CACCACCAGTTGCTCAACTGGTCCCCATTGTGCCCCTGGAAAAAGCTTGGCCAGGGCCACATGGGACAAC
CGGGGAAGGAGGTCCTGTGGCCACTCTATCCAAGCCTTCCCTAGGTGACCGCTCCAAAATTTCCAAGGAC
GTTTATGAGAACTTCCGTCAGTGGCAGCGTTACAAAGCCTTGGCCCGGAGGCACCTATCCCAGAGTCCTG
ACACAGAAGCTCTTTCCTGTTTTCTTATCCCAGTGCTTCGTTCCCTGGCCCGGCTGAAGCCCACTATGAC
CCTGGAGGAGGGACTGCCATTGGCTGTGCAGGAGTGGGAGCACACCAGCAACTTTGACCGGATGATCTTT
TATGAGATGGCAGAAAGGTTCATGGAGTTTGAGGCTGAGGAGATGCAGATTCAGAACACACAGCTGATGA
ATGGGTCTCAGGGCCTGTCTCCTGCAACCCCTTTGAAACTTGATCCTCTAGGGCCCCTGGCCTCTGAGGT
TTGCCAGCAGCCAGTGTACATTCCGAAGAAGGCAGCCTCCAAGACACGGGCCCCCCGCCGGCGTCAGCGT
AAAGCCCAGAGACCTCCTGCTCCTGAGGCACCCAAGGAGATCCCACCAGAAGCTGTGAAGGAGTATGTTG
ACATCATGGAATGGCTGGTGGGGACTCACTTGGCCACTGGGGAGTCAGATGGAAAACAAGAGGAAGAAGG
GCAGCAGCAGGAGGAGGAAGGGATGTATCCAGATCCAGGTCTCCTGAGCTACATCAATGAGCTGTGTTCT
CAGAAGGTCTTTGTCTCCAAGGTGGAGGCTGTCATTCACCCTCAATTTCTGGCAGATCTGCTGTCCCCAG
AAAAACAGAGAGATCCCTTGGCCTTAATTGAGGAGCTAGAGCAAGAAGAAGGACTCACTCTTGCCCAGCT
GGTCCAGAAGCGACTCATGGCCTTGGAAGAGGAGGAAGATGCAGAGGCGCCTCCAAGTTTCAGTGGCGCT
CAGTTGGACTCAAGTCCTTCTGGTTCTGTTGAGGATGAAGATGGGGATGGGCGGCTTCGGCCCTCACCTG
GGCTTCAGGGGGCTGGGGGCGCCGCTTGCCTTGGAAAGGTTTCTTCTTCAGGAAAACGGGCAAGAGAAGT
GCATGGTGGGCAGGAGCAAGCCCTAGATAGCCCCAGAGGGATGCACAGGGATGGGAACACTCTGCCATCC
CCCAGCAGCTGGGACCTGCAGCCAGAACTTGCAGCTCCACAGGGAACTCCGGGACCCTTGGGTGTGGAGA
GGAGAGGGTCTGGGAAGGTTATAAACCAGGTATCTCTACATCAGGATGGCCATCTAGGAGGCGCTGGGCC
TCCTGGGCACTGCCTGGTGGCTGATAGGACTTCAGAGGCTCTGCCCCTTTGTTGGCAGGGAGGCTTCCAG
CCTGAGAGCACTCCCAGTTTGGATGCTGGACTTGCAGAGCTGGCTCCTCTGCAAGGACAAGGGTTAGAAA
AGCAAGTCCTGGGATTGCAGAAAGGACAACAAACAGGGGGTCGTGGAGTGCTTCCTCAAGGGAAGGAGCC
TTTAGCAGTGCCCTGGGAAGGCTCTTCAGGAGCCATGTGGGGAGATGACAGAGGTACCCCCATGGCTCAG
AGTTATGATCAGAATCCTTCCCCTAGAGCAGCTGGGGAGAGGGACGATGTCTGTCTCAGCCCAGGAGTTT
GGCTGAGCAGTGAGATGGATGCTGTAGGCTTGGAGCTGCCTGTACAAATAGAGGAGGTCATAGAGAGCTT
CCAAGTTGAGAAGTGTGTAACTGAGTATCAGGAAGGCTGCCAGGGACTGGGCTCCAGGGGCAACATTTCC
CTGGGTCCTGGAGAAACCCTAGTACCTGGGGATACGGAGAGCAGTGTGATTCCCTGTGGAGGCACAGTTG
CGGCAGCTGCCCTAGAAAAGAGAAACTATTGCAGCTTGCCAGGACCTTTGAGGGCCAACAGCCCACCCTT
GAGGTCCAAAGAAAATCAAGAACAGAGCTGTGAAACCGTAGGGCATCCCAGTGATCTGTGGGCAGAAGGT
TGCTTCCCATTGCTAGAAAGTGGTGATTCCACACTGGGGTCTTCCAAAGAAACCCTTCCACCCACATGCC
AAGGCAATCTCCTTATCATGGGGACTGAGGATGCCTCCTCCTTGCCTGAAGCCAGCCAAGAGGCAGGGAG
CAGAGGCAATTCCTTTTCTCCTCTGTTGGAAACCATAGAACCTGTCAACATACTAGATGTTAAAGATGAC
TGTGGCCTCCAACTAAGGGTCAGCGAGGACACCTGCCCACTGAATGTTCATTCTTATGACCCCCAAGGAG
AAGGCAGGGTGGATCCTGATCTGTCCAAGCCTAAAAACCTTGCTCCTTTACAAGAGAGTCAGGAGTCTTA
CACAACTGGGACTCCCAAAGCAACATCTTCTCACCAGGGCCTTGGAAGCACTTTGCCTAGAAGGGGAACC
AGGAATGCCATAGTTCCGAGAGAAACTTCTGTTAGTAAAACACACAGGTCAGCAGACAGGGCCAAAGGAA
AGGAGAAAAAGAAAAAGGAAGCAGAGGAAGAGGATGAGGAACTCTCCAACTTTGCTTACCTCTTGGCCTC
TAAACTTAGCCTCTCACCAAGGGAGCATCCCCTCAGTCCTCACCATGCCTCAGGAGGTCAGGGCAGCCAG
AGAGCATCCCACCTGCTCCCTGCTGGAGCAAAAGGCCCCAGCAAACTTCCATATCCTGTTGCCAAGTCTG
GGAAGCGAGCTCTAGCTGGAGGTCCAGCCCCTACTGAAAAGACACCCCACTCAGGAGCTCAACTTGGGGT
CCCCAGGGAGAAACCCCTAGCTCTGGGAGTAGTTCGACCCTCACAGCCTCGTAAAAGGCGGTGTGACAGT
TTTGTCACGGGCAGAAGGAAGAAACGACGTCGTAGCCAGGGCTCGACCTGATCATAGTGAGGCTCGAGTC
